Addgene plasmid #220546: LT3GEPIR-NEK5shRNA1
Purpose: To inducibly knockdown NEK5 expression
Depositing lab: Sean Lee. Depositing organization: Tulane University.
Backbone
  Vector backbone: LT3GEPIR
  Backbone manufacturer: Dr. Johannes Zuber
  Vector type: Lentiviral
  Selectable markers: Puromycin
Growth in bacteria
  Bacterial resistance: Ampicillin, 100 μg/mL
  Growth temperature: 37°C
  Growth strain: NEB Stable
  Copy number: High Copy
Gene/Insert
  Gene/Insert name: NEK5 shRNA1
  gRNA/shRNA sequence: GAAGGACAGCTGACTTGATTT
  Species: H. sapiens (human)
  Insert size (bp): 125
  Entrez Gene: NEK5
  Promoter: TRE3G (TetOP) promoter
  Cloning method: Restriction Enzyme; 5′ cloning site XhoI (not destroyed); 3′ cloning site EcoRI (not destroyed)
  Sequencing primers: 5′ TGTTTGAATGAGGCTTCAGTAC; 3′ CAGCGGGGCTGCTAAAGCGCATGC
Terms and licenses: Academic/Nonprofit Terms; Industry Terms: Not Available to Industry
How to cite: LT3GEPIR-NEK5shRNA1 was a gift from Sean Lee (Addgene plasmid # 220546 ; http://n2t.net/addgene:220546 ; RRID:Addgene_220546)
