[The description below was written by a language model from this plasmid's Addgene catalogue record and pLannotate feature annotations shown in this document.]
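Description:
LT3GEPIR-NEK5shRNA1 is a third-generation-style, self-inactivating HIV-1 lentiviral vector built on the all-in-one LT3GEPIR backbone and designed for doxycycline-inducible knockdown of human NEK5. In bacteria it is maintained as a high-copy plasmid through a ColE1/pUC-type origin and selected with ampicillin (AmpR); an f1 origin, an SV40 origin and residual lac/T3/T7 cloning-vector elements are also annotated. The viral portion comprises an RSV promoter driving a truncated 5′ LTR, the Ψ packaging signal with a gag fragment, RRE and cPPT/CTS, followed downstream by WPRE and a ΔU3 3′ LTR with an SV40 polyadenylation signal. These elements allow the genome to be packaged when helper functions are supplied in trans, and leave the integrated provirus without LTR promoter activity.

The payload consists of two cassettes. The first is a TRE3G Tet-responsive promoter driving EGFP, with the roughly 125 bp NEK5 shRNA insert cloned between XhoI and EcoRI sites downstream of EGFP. It sits in a microRNA-type context, of which the feature table annotates only the 3′ miR-30a flanking sequence. Reporter and hairpin therefore appear to lie on a single transcript, so green fluorescence marks the cells in which the shRNA is being expressed. The second cassette uses the constitutive mouse PGK promoter to express puromycin N-acetyltransferase and, through an EMCV IRES, the reverse tetracycline transactivator rtTA3. Transduced cells can be selected with puromycin, and because they already carry the transactivator, adding doxycycline switches on the EGFP-shRNA transcript without a second vector. The construct is intended for reversible, trackable depletion of NEK5 in mammalian cells.
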