Features (pLannotate 1.2.2; 32 found; start..end, strand, type, name):
      1..41      +  rep_origin     RSF ori (fragment): Plasmids containing the RSF 1030 origin of replication can be propagated in E. coli cells that contain additional plasmids with compatible origins.
     43..135     +  CDS            lacI (fragment): lac repressor; lacI; The lac repressor binds to the lac operator to inhibit transcription in E. coli. This inhibition can be relieved by adding lactose or isopropyl-β-D-thiogalactopyranoside (IPTG).
    148..169     +  protein_bind   CAP binding site: CAP binding activates transcription in the presence of cAMP. E. coli catabolite activator protein
    184..214     +  promoter       lac promoter: promoter for the E. coli lac operon
    222..238     +  protein_bind   lac operator: The lac repressor binds to the lac operator to inhibit transcription in E. coli. This inhibition can be relieved by adding lactose or isopropyl-β-D-thiogalactopyranoside (IPTG). lac repressor encoded by lacI
    283..301     +  promoter       T3 promoter: promoter for bacteriophage T3 RNA polymerase
    329..555     +  promoter       RSV promoter: Rous sarcoma virus enhancer/promoter
    556..736     +  LTR            5' LTR (truncated): truncated 5' long terminal repeat (LTR) from HIV-1
    783..908     +  misc_feature   HIV-1 Ψ: packaging signal of human immunodeficiency virus type 1
    892..1255    +  CDS            HIV-1 gag (fragment): gag protein from human immunodeficiency virus 1; gag
   1401..1634    +  misc_feature   RRE: The Rev response element (RRE) of HIV-1 allows for Rev-dependent mRNA export from the nucleus to the cytoplasm.
   2011..2111    +  CDS            Rev (fragment): human immunodeficiency virus 1 (HIV-1) Rev protein; rev; enhances nuclear export of unspliced and incompletely spliced viral mRNAs
   2130..2247    +  misc_feature   cPPT/CTS: central polypurine tract and central termination sequence of HIV-1
   2263..2641    +  promoter       TRE3G promoter: 3rd-generation Tet-responsive promoter that can be activated by binding of Tet-On® 3G
   2665..3384    +  CDS            EGFP: the original enhanced GFP (Yang et al., 1996) mammalian codon-optimized
   3620..3747    +  ncRNA          3' miR-30a: sequence downstream of the 71-nt precursor of the human miR-30a microRNA (Zeng et al., 2002) miRNA
   3772..4271    +  promoter       PGK promoter: mouse phosphoglycerate kinase 1 promoter
   4292..4891    +  CDS            PuroR: puromycin N-acetyltransferase; pac from Streptomyces alboniger; confers resistance to puromycin
   5057..5519    +  misc_feature   IRES: internal ribosome entry site (IRES) of the encephalomyocarditis virus (EMCV)
   5542..6230    +  CDS            rtTA3 (fragment): reverse tetracycline transactivator 3 activates expression from Tet-responsive promoters in the presence of doxycycline
   6160..6270    +  CDS            VP48: 3 tandem repeats of the minimal activation domain of herpes simplex virus VP16 (Cheng et al., 2013)
   6325..6913    +  misc_feature   WPRE: woodchuck hepatitis virus posttranscriptional regulatory element
   6930..7118    +  CDS            nef (fragment): NEF_HV1Z2 - Experimental evidence at protein level: Swiss-Prot protein existence level 1. Extracellular Nef protein targets CD4(+) T-lymphocytes for apoptosis by interacting with CXCR4 surface receptors. From Human immunodeficiency virus type 1 group M subtype D (isolate Z2/CDC-Z34) (HIV-1).
   7120..7353    +  LTR            3' LTR (ΔU3): self-inactivating 3' long terminal repeat (LTR) from HIV-1
   7425..7546    +  polyA_signal   SV40 poly(A) signal: SV40 polyadenylation signal
   7586..7721    +  rep_origin     SV40 ori: SV40 origin of replication
   7742..7760    -  promoter       T7 promoter: promoter for bacteriophage T7 RNA polymerase
   7768..7923    +  CDS            lacZα (fragment): LacZα fragment of β-galactosidase; lacZ fragment
   7928..8356    +  rep_origin     f1 ori (sequence partly withheld): f1 bacteriophage origin of replication; arrow indicates direction of (+) strand synthesis
   8409..8513    +  promoter       AmpR promoter: bla
   8514..9374    +  CDS            AmpR: β-lactamase; bla; confers resistance to ampicillin, carbenicillin, and related antibiotics
   9545..10133   +  rep_origin     ori: high-copy-number ColE1/pMB1/pBR322/pUC origin of replication
>Addgene plasmid #220546 | LT3GEPIR-NEK5shRNA1 | addgene full sequence | sequence record 437978 | Addgene NGS Result
AACGACCGAGCGCAGCGAGTCAGTGAGCGAGGAAGCGGAAGAGCGCCCAATACGCAAACCGCCTCTCCCC
GCGCGTTGGCCGATTCATTAATGCAGCTGGCACGACAGGTTTCCCGACTGGAAAGCGGGCAGTGAGCGCA
ACGCAATTAATGTGAGTTAGCTCACTCATTAGGCACCCCAGGCTTTACACTTTATGCTTCCGGCTCGTAT
GTTGTGTGGAATTGTGAGCGGATAACAATTTCACACAGGAAACAGCTATGACCATGATTACGCCAAGCGC
GCAATTAACCCTCACTAAAGGGAACAAAAGCTGGAGCTGCAAGCTTAATGTAGTCTTATGCAATACTCTT
GTAGTCTTGCAACATGGTAACGATGAGTTAGCAACATGCCTTACAAGGAGAGAAAAAGCACCGTGCATGC
CGATTGGTGGAAGTAAGGTGGTACGATCGTGCCTTATTAGGAAGGCAACAGACGGGTCTGACATGGATTG
GACGAACCACTGAATTGCCGCATTGCAGAGATATTGTATTTAAGTGCCTAGCTCGATACATAAACGGGTC
TCTCTGGTTAGACCAGATCTGAGCCTGGGAGCTCTCTGGCTAACTAGGGAACCCACTGCTTAAGCCTCAA
TAAAGCTTGCCTTGAGTGCTTCAAGTAGTGTGTGCCCGTCTGTTGTGTGACTCTGGTAACTAGAGATCCC
TCAGACCCTTTTAGTCAGTGTGGAAAATCTCTAGCAGTGGCGCCCGAACAGGGACTTGAAAGCGAAAGGG
AAACCAGAGGAGCTCTCTCGACGCAGGACTCGGCTTGCTGAAGCGCGCACGGCAAGAGGCGAGGGGCGGC
GACTGGTGAGTACGCCAAAAATTTTGACTAGCGGAGGCTAGAAGGAGAGAGATGGGTGCGAGAGCGTCAG
TATTAAGCGGGGGAGAATTAGATCGCGATGGGAAAAAATTCGGTTAAGGCCAGGGGGAAAGAAAAAATAT
AAATTAAAACATATAGTATGGGCAAGCAGGGAGCTAGAACGATTCGCAGTTAATCCTGGCCTGTTAGAAA
CATCAGAAGGCTGTAGACAAATACTGGGACAGCTACAACCATCCCTTCAGACAGGATCAGAAGAACTTAG
ATCATTATATAATACAGTAGCAACCCTCTATTGTGTGCATCAAAGGATAGAGATAAAAGACACCAAGGAA
GCTTTAGACAAGATAGAGGAAGAGCAAAACAAAAGTAAGACCACCGCACAGCAAGCGGCCGCTGATCTTC
AGACCTGGAGGAGGAGATATGAGGGACAATTGGAGAAGTGAATTATATAAATATAAAGTAGTAAAAATTG
AACCATTAGGAGTAGCACCCACCAAGGCAAAGAGAAGAGTGGTGCAGAGAGAAAAAAGAGCAGTGGGAAT
AGGAGCTTTGTTCCTTGGGTTCTTGGGAGCAGCAGGAAGCACTATGGGCGCAGCGTCAATGACGCTGACG
GTACAGGCCAGACAATTATTGTCTGGTATAGTGCAGCAGCAGAACAATTTGCTGAGGGCTATTGAGGCGC
AACAGCATCTGTTGCAACTCACAGTCTGGGGCATCAAGCAGCTCCAGGCAAGAATCCTGGCTGTGGAAAG
ATACCTAAAGGATCAACAGCTCCTGGGGATTTGGGGTTGCTCTGGAAAACTCATTTGCACCACTGCTGTG
CCTTGGAATGCTAGTTGGAGTAATAAATCTCTGGAACAGATTTGGAATCACACGACCTGGATGGAGTGGG
ACAGAGAAATTAACAATTACACAAGCTTAATACACTCCTTAATTGAAGAATCGCAAAACCAGCAAGAAAA
GAATGAACAAGAATTATTGGAATTAGATAAATGGGCAAGTTTGTGGAATTGGTTTAACATAACAAATTGG
CTGTGGTATATAAAATTATTCATAATGATAGTAGGAGGCTTGGTAGGTTTAAGAATAGTTTTTGCTGTAC
TTTCTATAGTGAATAGAGTTAGGCAGGGATATTCACCATTATCGTTTCAGACCCACCTCCCAACCCCGAG
GGGACCCGACAGGCCCGAAGGAATAGAAGAAGAAGGTGGAGAGAGAGACAGAGACAGATCCATTCGATTA
GTGAACGGATCTCGACGGTATCGGTTAACTTTTAAAAGAAAAGGGGGGATTGGGGGGTACAGTGCAGGGG
AAAGAATAGTAGACATAATAGCAACAGACATACAAACTAAAGAATTACAAAAACAAATTACAAAAATTCA
AAATTTTATCGATTCTAGATTCGAGTTTACTCCCTATCAGTGATAGAGAACGTATGAAGAGTTTACTCCC
TATCAGTGATAGAGAACGTATGCAGACTTTACTCCCTATCAGTGATAGAGAACGTATAAGGAGTTTACTC
CCTATCAGTGATAGAGAACGTATGACCAGTTTACTCCCTATCAGTGATAGAGAACGTATCTACAGTTTAC
TCCCTATCAGTGATAGAGAACGTATATCCAGTTTACTCCCTATCAGTGATAGAGAACGTATAAGCTTTAG
GCGTGTACGGTGGGCGCCTATAAAAGCAGAGCTCGTTTAGTGAACCGTCAGATCGCCTGGAGCAATTCCA
CAACACTTTTGTCTTATACCAACTTTCCGTACCACTTCCTACCCTCGTAAAGTCGAGCTTGCGTTGGATC
CACCATGGTGAGCAAGGGCGAGGAGCTGTTCACCGGGGTGGTGCCCATCCTGGTCGAGCTGGACGGCGAC
GTAAACGGCCACAAGTTCAGCGTGTCTGGCGAGGGCGAGGGCGATGCCACCTACGGCAAGCTGACCCTGA
AGTTCATCTGCACCACCGGCAAGCTGCCCGTGCCCTGGCCCACCCTCGTGACCACCCTGACCTACGGCGT
GCAGTGCTTCAGCCGCTACCCCGACCACATGAAGCAGCACGACTTCTTCAAGTCCGCCATGCCCGAAGGC
TACGTCCAGGAGCGCACCATCTTCTTCAAGGACGACGGCAACTACAAGACCCGCGCCGAGGTGAAGTTCG
AGGGCGACACCCTGGTGAACCGCATCGAGCTGAAGGGCATCGACTTCAAGGAGGACGGCAACATCCTGGG
GCACAAGCTGGAGTACAACTACAACAGCCACAACGTCTATATCATGGCCGACAAGCAGAAGAACGGCATC
AAGGCGAACTTCAAGATCCGCCACAACATCGAGGACGGCAGCGTGCAGCTCGCCGACCACTACCAGCAGA
ACACCCCCATCGGCGACGGCCCCGTGCTGCTGCCCGACAACCACTACCTGAGCACCCAGTCCGCCCTGAG
CAAAGACCCCAACGAGAAGCGCGATCACATGGTCCTGCTGGAGTTCGTGACCGCCGCCGGGATCACTCTC
GGCATGGACGAGCTGTACAAGTAATGACGTACGGCGGCCGCCTCGACTAGGGATAACAGGGTAATTGTTT
GAATGAGGCTTCAGTACTTTACAGAATCGTTGCCTGCACATCTTGGAAACACTTGCTGGGATTACTTCGA
CTTCTTAACCCAACAGAAGGCTCGAGAAGGTATATTGCTGTTGACAGTGAGCGAGAAGGACAGCTGACTT
GATTTTAGTGAAGCCACAGATGTAAAATCAAGTCAGCTGTCCTTCGTGCCTACTGCCTCGGACTTCAAGG
GGTCTAGAATTCGAGCAATTATCTTGTTTACTAAAACTGAATACCTTGCTATCTCTTTGATACATTTTTA
CAAAGCTGAATTAAAATGGTATAAATTAAATCACTTTTTTCAATTGACGCGTAATTCTACCGGGTAGGGG
AGGCGCTTTTCCCAAGGCAGTCTGGAGCATGCGCTTTAGCAGCCCCGCTGGGCACTTGGCGCTACACAAG
TGGCCTCTGGCCTCGCACACATTCCACATCCACCGGTAGGCGCCAACCGGCTCCGTTCTTTGGTGGCCCC
TTCGCGCCACCTTCTACTCCTCCCCTAGTCAGGAAGTTCCCCCCCGCCCCGCAGCTCGCGTCGTGCAGGA
CGTGACAAATGGAAGTAGCACGTCTCACTAGTCTCGTGCAGATGGACAGCACCGCTGAGCAATGGAAGCG
GGTAGGCCTTTGGGGCAGCGGCCAATAGCAGCTTTGCTCCTTCGCTTTCTGGGCTCAGAGGCTGGGAAGG
GGTGGGTCCGGGGGCGGGCTCAGGGGCGGGCTCAGGGGCGGGGCGGGCGCCCGAAGGTCCTCCGGAGGCC
CGGCATTCTGCACGCTTCAAAAGCGCACGTCTGCCGCGCTGTTCTCCTCTTCCTCATCTCCGGGCCTTTC
GACCTGCAGCCCAAGCTTACCATGACCGAGTACAAGCCCACGGTGCGCCTCGCCACCCGCGACGACGTCC
CCAGGGCCGTACGCACCCTCGCCGCCGCGTTCGCCGACTACCCCGCCACGCGCCACACCGTCGATCCGGA
CCGCCACATCGAGCGGGTCACCGAGCTGCAAGAACTCTTCCTCACGCGCGTCGGGCTCGACATCGGCAAG
GTGTGGGTCGCGGACGACGGCGCCGCGGTGGCGGTCTGGACCACGCCGGAGAGCGTCGAAGCGGGGGCGG
TGTTCGCCGAGATCGGCCCGCGCATGGCCGAGTTGAGCGGTTCCCGGCTGGCCGCGCAGCAACAGATGGA
AGGCCTCCTGGCGCCGCACCGGCCCAAGGAGCCCGCGTGGTTCCTGGCCACCGTCGGCGTCTCGCCCGAC
CACCAGGGCAAGGGTCTGGGCAGCGCCGTCGTGCTCCCCGGAGTGGAGGCGGCCGAGCGCGCCGGGGTGC
CCGCCTTCCTGGAGACCTCCGCGCCCCGCAACCTCCCCTTCTACGAGCGGCTCGGCTTCACCGTCACCGC
CGACGTCGAGGTGCCCGAAGGACCGCGCACCTGGTGCATGACCCGCAAGCCCGGTGCCTGACGCCCGCCC
CACGACCCGCAGCGCCCGACCGAAAGGAGCGCACGACCCCATGCATCCAATTCCGCCCCCCCCCCCTAAC
GTTACTGGCCGAAGCCGCTTGGAATAAGGCCGGTGTGCGTTTGTCTATATGTTATTTTCCACCATATTGC
CGTCTTTTGGCAATGTGAGGGCCCGGAAACCTGGCCCTGTCTTCTTGACGAGCATTCCTAGGGGTCTTTC
CCCTCTCGCCAAAGGAATGCAAGGTCTGTTGAATGTCGTGAAGGAAGCAGTTCCTCTGGAAGCTTCTTGA
AGACAAACAACGTCTGTAGCGACCCTTTGCAGGCAGCGGAACCCCCCACCTGGCGACAGGTGCCTCTGCG
GCCAAAAGCCACGTGTATAAGATACACCTGCAAAGGCGGCACAACCCCAGTGCCACGTTGTGAGTTGGAT
AGTTGTGGAAAGAGTCAAATGGCTCTCCTCAAGCGTATTCAACAAGGGGCTGAAGGATGCCCAGAAGGTA
CCCCATTGTATGGGATCTGATCTGGGGCCTCGGTGCACATGCTTTACATGTGTTTAGTCGAGGTTAAAAA
AACGTCTAGGCCCCCCGAACCACGGGGACGTGGTTTTCCTTTGAAAAACACGATGATAATATGGCCACAA
CCATGAGTAGACTGGACAAGAGCAAAGTCATAAACGGAGCTCTGGAATTACTCAATGGTGTCGGTATCGA
AGGCCTGACGACAAGGAAACTCGCTCAAAAGCTGGGAGTTGAGCAGCCTACCCTGTACTGGCACGTGAAG
AACAAGCGGGCCCTGCTCGATGCCCTGCCAATCGAGATGCTGGACAGGCATCATACCCACTTCTGCCCCC
TGGAAGGCGAGTCATGGCAAGACTTTCTGCGGAACAACGCCAAGTCATACCGCTGTGCTCTCCTCTCACA
TCGCGACGGGGCTAAAGTGCATCTCGGCACCCGCCCAACAGAGAAACAGTACGAAACCCTGGAAAATCAG
CTCGCGTTCCTGTGTCAGCAAGGCTTCTCCCTGGAGAACGCACTGTACGCTCTGTCCGCCGTGGGCCACT
TTACACTGGGCTGCGTATTGGAGGAACAGGAGCATCAAGTAGCAAAAGAGGAAAGAGAGACACCTACCAC
CGATTCTATGCCCCCACTTCTGAGACAAGCAATTGAGCTGTTCGACCGGCAGGGAGCCGAACCTGCCTTC
CTTTTCGGCCTGGAACTAATCATATGTGGCCTGGAGAAACAGCTAAAGTGCGAAAGCGGCGGGCCGACCG
ACGCCCTTGACGATTTTGACTTAGACATGCTCCCAGCCGATGCCCTTGACGACTTTGACCTTGATATGCT
GCCTGCTGACGCTCTTGACGATTTTGACCTTGACATGCTCCCCGGGTAATCCGGACTCGACCTGCAGCCA
AGCTTATCGAAACGCGTCTGGAACAATCAACCTCTGGATTACAAAATTTGTGAAAGATTGACTGGTATTC
TTAACTATGTTGCTCCTTTTACGCTATGTGGATACGCTGCTTTAATGCCTTTGTATCATGCTATTGCTTC
CCGTATGGCTTTCATTTTCTCCTCCTTGTATAAATCCTGGTTGCTGTCTCTTTATGAGGAGTTGTGGCCC
GTTGTCAGGCAACGTGGCGTGGTGTGCACTGTGTTTGCTGACGCAACCCCCACTGGTTGGGGCATTGCCA
CCACCTGTCAGCTCCTTTCCGGGACTTTCGCTTTCCCCCTCCCTATTGCCACGGCGGAACTCATCGCCGC
CTGCCTTGCCCGCTGCTGGACAGGGGCTCGGCTGTTGGGCACTGACAATTCCGTGGTGTTGTCGGGGAAG
CTGACGTCCTTTCCATGGCTGCTCGCCTGTGTTGCCACCTGGATTCTGCGCGGGACGTCCTTCTGCTACG
TCCCTTCGGCCCTCAATCCAGCGGACCTTCCTTCCCGCGGCCTGCTGCCGGCTCTGCGGCCTCTTCCGCG
TCTTCGCCTTCGCCCTCAGACGAGTCGGATCTCCCTTTGGGCCGCCTCCCCGCCTGGAATTAATTCTGCA
GTCGAGACCTAGAAAAACATGGAGCAATCACAAGTAGCAATACAGCAGCTACCAATGCTGATTGTGCCTG
GCTAGAAGCACAAGAGGAGGAGGAGGTGGGTTTTCCAGTCACACCTCAGGTACCTTTAAGACCAATGACT
TACAAGGCAGCTGTAGATCTTAGCCACTTTTTAAAAGAAAAGGGGGGACTGGAAGGGCTAATTCACTCCC
AACGAAGACAAGATCTGCTTTTTGCTTGTACTGGGTCTCTCTGGTTAGACCAGATCTGAGCCTGGGAGCT
CTCTGGCTAACTAGGGAACCCACTGCTTAAGCCTCAATAAAGCTTGCCTTGAGTGCTTCAAGTAGTGTGT
GCCCGTCTGTTGTGTGACTCTGGTAACTAGAGATCCCTCAGACCCTTTTAGTCAGTGTGGAAAATCTCTA
GCAGTAGTAGTTCATGTCATCTTATTATTCAGTATTTATAACTTGCAAAGAAATGAATATCAGAGAGTGA
GAGGAACTTGTTTATTGCAGCTTATAATGGTTACAAATAAAGCAATAGCATCACAAATTTCACAAATAAA
GCATTTTTTTCACTGCATTCTAGTTGTGGTTTGTCCAAACTCATCAATGTATCTTATCATGTCTGGCTCT
AGCTATCCCGCCCCTAACTCCGCCCATCCCGCCCCTAACTCCGCCCAGTTCCGCCCATTCTCCGCCCCAT
GGCTGACTAATTTTTTTTATTTATGCAGAGGCCGAGGCCGCCTCGGCCTCTGAGCTATTCCAGAAGTAGT
GAGGAGGCTTTTTTGGAGGCCTAGGGACGTACCCAATTCGCCCTATAGTGAGTCGTATTACGCGCGCTCA
CTGGCCGTCGTTTTACAACGTCGTGACTGGGAAAACCCTGGCGTTACCCAACTTAATCGCCTTGCAGCAC
ATCCCCCTTTCGCCAGCTGGCGTAATAGCGAAGAGGCCCGCACCGATCGCCCTTCCCAACAGTTGCGCAG
CCTGAATGGCGAATGGG
[124 nt withheld, positions 7928-8051]
C
[91 nt withheld, positions 8053-8143]
A
[49 nt withheld, positions 8145-8193]
CCTTTGACGTTGGAGTCCACGTTCTTT
[37 nt withheld, positions 8221-8257]
ACCCTATCTCGGTCTATTCTTTTGATTTATAAGGGATTTTGCCGATTTCGGCCTATTGGTTAAAAAATGA
GCTGATTTAACAAAAATTTAACGCGAATTTTAACAAAATATTAACGCTTACAATTTAGGTGGCACTTTTC
GGGGAAATGTGCGCGGAACCCCTATTTGTTTATTTTTCTAAATACATTCAAATATGTATCCGCTCATGAG
ACAATAACCCTGATAAATGCTTCAATAATATTGAAAAAGGAAGAGTATGAGTATTCAACATTTCCGTGTC
GCCCTTATTCCCTTTTTTGCGGCATTTTGCCTTCCTGTTTTTGCTCACCCAGAAACGCTGGTGAAAGTAA
AAGATGCTGAAGATCAGTTGGGTGCACGAGTGGGTTACATCGAACTGGATCTCAACAGCGGTAAGATCCT
TGAGAGTTTTCGCCCCGAAGAACGTTTTCCAATGATGAGCACTTTTAAAGTTCTGCTATGTGGCGCGGTA
TTATCCCGTATTGACGCCGGGCAAGAGCAACTCGGTCGCCGCATACACTATTCTCAGAATGACTTGGTTG
AGTACTCACCAGTCACAGAAAAGCATCTTACGGATGGCATGACAGTAAGAGAATTATGCAGTGCTGCCAT
AACCATGAGTGATAACACTGCGGCCAACTTACTTCTGACAACGATCGGAGGACCGAAGGAGCTAACCGCT
TTTTTGCACAACATGGGGGATCATGTAACTCGCCTTGATCGTTGGGAACCGGAGCTGAATGAAGCCATAC
CAAACGACGAGCGTGACACCACGATGCCTGTAGCAATGGCAACAACGTTGCGCAAACTATTAACTGGCGA
ACTACTTACTCTAGCTTCCCGGCAACAATTAATAGACTGGATGGAGGCGGATAAAGTTGCAGGACCACTT
CTGCGCTCGGCCCTTCCGGCTGGCTGGTTTATTGCTGATAAATCTGGAGCCGGTGAGCGTGGGTCTCGCG
GTATCATTGCAGCACTGGGGCCAGATGGTAAGCCCTCCCGTATCGTAGTTATCTACACGACGGGGAGTCA
GGCAACTATGGATGAACGAAATAGACAGATCGCTGAGATAGGTGCCTCACTGATTAAGCATTGGTAACTG
TCAGACCAAGTTTACTCATATATACTTTAGATTGATTTAAAACTTCATTTTTAATTTAAAAGGATCTAGG
TGAAGATCCTTTTTGATAATCTCATGACCAAAATCCCTTAACGTGAGTTTTCGTTCCACTGAGCGTCAGA
CCCCGTAGAAAAGATCAAAGGATCTTCTTGAGATCCTTTTTTTCTGCGCGTAATCTGCTGCTTGCAAACA
AAAAAACCACCGCTACCAGCGGTGGTTTGTTTGCCGGATCAAGAGCTACCAACTCTTTTTCCGAAGGTAA
CTGGCTTCAGCAGAGCGCAGATACCAAATACTGTTCTTCTAGTGTAGCCGTAGTTAGGCCACCACTTCAA
GAACTCTGTAGCACCGCCTACATACCTCGCTCTGCTAATCCTGTTACCAGTGGCTGCTGCCAGTGGCGAT
AAGTCGTGTCTTACCGGGTTGGACTCAAGACGATAGTTACCGGATAAGGCGCAGCGGTCGGGCTGAACGG
GGGGTTCGTGCACACAGCCCAGCTTGGAGCGAACGACCTACACCGAACTGAGATACCTACAGCGTGAGCT
ATGAGAAAGCGCCACGCTTCCCGAAGGGAGAAAGGCGGACAGGTATCCGGTAAGCGGCAGGGTCGGAACA
GGAGAGCGCACGAGGGAGCTTCCAGGGGGAAACGCCTGGTATCTTTATAGTCCTGTCGGGTTTCGCCACC
TCTGACTTGAGCGTCGATTTTTGTGATGCTCGTCAGGGGGGCGGAGCCTATGGAAAAACGCCAGCAACGC
GGCCTTTTTACGGTTCCTGGCCTTTTGCTGGCCTTTTGCTCACATGTTCTTTCCTGCGTTATCCCCTGAT
TCTGTGGATAACCGTATTACCGCCTTTGAGTGAGCTGATACCGCTCGCCGCAGCCG
